Addgene plasmid #121542: peAAV-CKII(0.4)-Chronos_eGFP_GP2A_nls_mScarlet
Purpose: Chronos with red nucleus-targeted fluorescence for excitatory neurons
Depositing lab: Matthias Prigge. Depositing organization: Leibniz-Institut fuer Neurobiologie (LIN).
Backbone
  Vector backbone: pAAV
  Total vector size (bp): 7844
  Vector type: AAV, Cre/Lox
Growth in bacteria
  Bacterial resistance: Ampicillin, 100 μg/mL
  Growth temperature: 30°C
  Growth strain: NEB Stable
  Copy number: Unknown
Gene/Insert
  Gene/Insert name: blue-absorbing channelrhodopsin Chronos with eGFP and nls-mScarlet
  Insert size (bp): 2475
  Promoter: CamKII
  Cloning method: Ligation Independent Cloning
  Sequencing primers: 5′ GATGCTGACGAAGGCTCGC; 3′ CACACAGCGTAAAAGGAGCAAC
Terms and licenses: Academic/Nonprofit Terms; Industry Terms: Not Available to Industry
How to cite: peAAV-CKII(0.4)-Chronos_eGFP_GP2A_nls_mScarlet was a gift from Matthias Prigge (Addgene plasmid # 121542 ; http://n2t.net/addgene:121542 ; RRID:Addgene_121542)
