[The description below was written by a language model from this plasmid's Addgene catalogue record and pLannotate feature annotations shown in this document.]
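Description:
peAAV-CKII(0.4)-Chronos_eGFP_GP2A_nls_mScarlet is an AAV transfer plasmid on a pAAV backbone, designed to deliver the blue-light-activated channelrhodopsin Chronos to excitatory neurons together with a red nuclear marker. It is maintained in bacteria through a high-copy ColE1/pUC-type origin and ampicillin resistance (AmpR with its own promoter), and it also carries an f1 phage origin. AAV2 inverted terminal repeats flank the expression cassette so that it can be packaged into recombinant AAV particles. One ITR is annotated in full and the other only as short fragments, which is common for these repeat-rich, recombination-prone elements.

Expression is driven by a short (about 0.4 kb) fragment of the mouse CaMKIIα promoter, which biases expression toward excitatory neurons. The open reading frame encodes Chronos fused to EGFP, followed by a P2A ribosomal-skipping peptide and mScarlet, which the construct name indicates bears a nuclear localisation signal. A single transcript therefore yields green, membrane-localised opsin and a separate red nuclear protein that makes transduced cell bodies easy to identify and count. A WPRE and a synthetic polyadenylation signal follow the coding region to improve transcript stability and processing.

Chronos itself is not annotated. The only hit in that region is a small fragment matched to the related channelrhodopsin CoChR, probably reflecting sequence similarity rather than the actual insert. The catalogue lists the vector type as Cre/Lox, yet no lox sites appear in the feature table and the cassette reads in the sense orientation, so expression seems to be Cre-independent. The catalogued size (7,844 bp) also differs from the 6,249 nt sequenced record.
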