Features (pLannotate 1.2.2; 18 found; start..end, strand, type, name):
    689..745     +  CDS            P2A: 2A peptide from porcine teschovirus-1 polyprotein Eukaryotic ribosomes fail to insert a peptide bond between the Gly and Pro residues, yielding separate polypeptides.
    770..1465    +  CDS            mScarlet: mScarlet is a basic (constitutively fluorescent) red fluorescent protein published in 2016, derived from synthetic construct. It has moderate acid sensitivity.
   1467..1487    +  misc_feature   MCS (fragment): pBluescript multiple cloning site
   1487..1890    +  misc_feature   WPRE: woodchuck hepatitis virus posttranscriptional regulatory element
   1897..1945    +  polyA_signal   poly(A) signal: synthetic polyadenylation signal
   1975..2115    +  repeat_region  AAV2 ITR: inverted terminal repeat of adeno-associated virus serotype 2 inverted
   2120..2171    -  misc_feature   bom (fragment): basis of mobility region from pBR322
   2190..2645    +  rep_origin     f1 ori (sequence partly withheld): f1 bacteriophage origin of replication; arrow indicates direction of (+) strand synthesis
   2646..2695    -  misc_feature   bom (fragment): basis of mobility region from pBR322
   2797..2832    -  CDS            rop (fragment): Rop protein, which maintains plasmids at low copy number; rop
   2927..3031    +  promoter       AmpR promoter: bla
   3032..3892    +  CDS            AmpR: β-lactamase; bla; confers resistance to ampicillin, carbenicillin, and related antibiotics
   4063..4651    +  rep_origin     ori: high-copy-number ColE1/pMB1/pBR322/pUC origin of replication
   4724..4751    +  repeat_region  AAV2 ITR (fragment): inverted terminal repeat of adeno-associated virus serotype 2 inverted
   4780..4807    +  repeat_region  AAV2 ITR (fragment): inverted terminal repeat of adeno-associated virus serotype 2 inverted
   4857..5219    +  promoter       CaMKII promoter (fragment): promoter for the mouse calcium/calmodulin-dependent kinase II α subunit
   5848..5875    +  CDS            CoChR (fragment): high-photocurrent channelrhodopsin from Chloromonas oogama (Shemesh et al., 2017)
   6215..679     +  CDS            EGFP (across the origin): EGFP is a basic (constitutively fluorescent) green fluorescent protein published in 1996, derived from Aequorea victoria. It is reported to be a rapidly-maturing weak dimer with moderate acid sensitivity.
>Addgene plasmid #121542 | peAAV-CKII(0.4)-Chronos_eGFP_GP2A_nls_mScarlet | addgene full sequence | sequence record 308124 | Addgene NGS Result
GCCCATCCTGGTCGAGCTGGACGGCGACGTAAACGGCCACAAGTTCAGCGTGTCCGGCGAGGGCGAGGGC
GATGCCACCTACGGCAAGCTGACCCTGAAGTTCATTTGCACCACCGGCAAGCTGCCCGTGCCCTGGCCCA
CCCTCGTGACCACCCTGACCTACGGCGTGCAGTGCTTCAGCCGCTACCCCGACCACATGAAGCAGCACGA
CTTCTTCAAGTCCGCCATGCCCGAAGGCTACGTCCAGGAGCGCACCATCTTCTTCAAGGACGACGGCAAC
TACAAGACCCGCGCCGAGGTGAAGTTCGAGGGCGACACCCTGGTGAACCGCATCGAGCTGAAGGGCATCG
ACTTCAAGGAGGACGGCAACATCCTGGGGCACAAGCTGGAGTACAACTACAACAGCCACAACGTCTATAT
CATGGCCGACAAGCAGAAGAACGGCATCAAGGTGAACTTCAAGATCCGCCACAACATCGAGGACGGCAGC
GTGCAGCTCGCCGACCACTACCAGCAGAACACCCCCATCGGCGACGGCCCCGTGCTGCTGCCCGACAACC
ACTACCTGAGCACCCAGTCCGCCCTGAGCAAAGACCCCAACGAGAAGCGCGATCACATGGTCCTGCTGGA
GTTCGTGACCGCCGCCGGGATCACTCTCGGCATGGACGAGCTGTACAAGGGATCCGGAGCCACGAACTTC
TCTCTGTTAAAGCAAGCAGGAGACGTGGAAGAAAACCCCGGTCCTGACCCAAAAAAGAAGCGGAAGGTCA
TGGTGAGCAAGGGCGAGGCAGTGATCAAGGAGTTCATGCGGTTCAAGGTGCACATGGAGGGCTCCATGAA
CGGCCACGAGTTCGAGATCGAGGGCGAGGGCGAGGGCCGCCCCTACGAGGGCACCCAGACCGCCAAGCTG
AAGGTGACCAAGGGTGGCCCCCTGCCCTTCTCCTGGGACATCCTGTCCCCTCAGTTCATGTACGGCTCCA
GGGCCTTCACCAAGCACCCCGCCGACATCCCCGACTACTATAAGCAGTCCTTCCCCGAGGGCTTCAAGTG
GGAGCGCGTGATGAACTTCGAGGACGGCGGCGCCGTGACCGTGACCCAGGACACCTCCCTGGAGGACGGC
ACCCTGATCTACAAGGTGAAGCTCCGCGGCACCAACTTCCCTCCTGACGGCCCCGTAATGCAGAAGAAGA
CAATGGGCTGGGAAGCGTCCACCGAGCGGTTGTACCCCGAGGACGGCGTGCTGAAGGGCGACATTAAGAT
GGCCCTGCGCCTGAAGGACGGCGGACGCTACCTGGCGGACTTCAAGACCACCTACAAGGCCAAGAAGCCC
GTGCAGATGCCCGGCGCCTACAACGTCGACCGCAAGTTGGACATCACCTCCCACAACGAGGACTACACCG
TGGTGGAACAGTACGAACGCTCCGAGGGCCGCCACTCCACCGGCGGCATGGACGAGCTGTACAAGTAGGA
ATTCGATATCAAGCTTAATCAACCTCTGGATTACAAAATTTGTGAAAGATTGACTGATATTCTTAACTAT
GTTGCTCCTTTTACGCTGTGTGGATATGCTGCTTTAATGCCTCTGTATCATGCTATTGCTTCCCGTATGG
CTTTCGTTTTCTCCTCCTTGTATAAATCCTGGTTGCTGTCTCTTTATGAGGAGTTGTGGCCCGTTGTCCG
TCAACGTGGCGTGGTGTGCTCTGTGTTTGCTGACGCAACCCCCACTGGCTGGGGCATTGCCACCACCTGT
CAACTCCTTTCTGGGACTTTCGCTTTCCCCCTCCCGATCGCCACGGCAGAACTCATCGCCGCCTGCCTTG
CCCGCTGCTGGACAGGGGCTAGGTTGCTGGGCACTGATAATTCCGTGGTGTTGTCGGGGAAGCTGACGTC
AGCGCTAATAAAATCGCTATCCATCGAAGATGGATGTGTGTTGGTTTTTTGTGTGGGTAACCCACGTGCG
GACCGAGCGGCCGCAGGAACCCCTAGTGATGGAGTTGGCCACTCCCTCTCTGCGCGCTCGCTCGCTCACT
GAGGCCGGGCGACCAAAGGTCGCCCGACGCCCGGGCTTTGCCCGGGCGGCCTCAGTGAGCGAGCGAGCGC
GCAGCTGCCTGCAGGGGCGCCTGATGCGGTATTTTCTCCTTACGCATCTGTGCGGTATTTCACACCGCAT
A
[95 nt withheld, positions 2172-2266]
T
[46 nt withheld, positions 2268-2313]
C
[141 nt withheld, positions 2315-2455]
CCTTTGACGTTGGAGTCCACGTTCTTT
[37 nt withheld, positions 2483-2519]
ACTCTATCTCGGGCTATTCTTTTGATTTATAAGGGATTTTGCCGATTTCGGTCTATTGGTTAAAAAATGA
GCTGATTTAACAAAAATTTAACGCGAATTTTAACAAAATATTAACGTTTACAATTTTATGGTGCACTCTC
AGTACAATCTGCTCTGATGCCGCATAGTTAAGCCAGCCCCGACACCCGCCAACACCCGCTGACGCGCCCT
GACGGGCTTGTCTGCTCCCGGCATCCGCTTACAGACAAGCTGTGACCGTCTCCGGGAGCTGCATGTGTCA
GAGGTTTTCACCGTCATCACCGAAACGCGCGAGACGAAAGGGCCTCGTGATACGCCTATTTTTATAGGTT
AATGTCATGATAATAATGGTTTCTTAGACGTCAGGTGGCACTTTTCGGGGAAATGTGCGCGGAACCCCTA
TTTGTTTATTTTTCTAAATACATTCAAATATGTATCCGCTCATGAGACAATAACCCTGATAAATGCTTCA
ATAATATTGAAAAAGGAAGAGTATGAGTATTCAACATTTCCGTGTCGCCCTTATTCCCTTTTTTGCGGCA
TTTTGCCTTCCTGTTTTTGCTCACCCAGAAACGCTGGTGAAAGTAAAAGATGCTGAAGATCAGTTGGGTG
CACGAGTGGGTTACATCGAACTGGATCTCAACAGCGGTAAGATCCTTGAGAGTTTTCGCCCCGAAGAACG
TTTTCCAATGATGAGCACTTTTAAAGTTCTGCTATGTGGCGCGGTATTATCCCGTATTGACGCCGGGCAA
GAGCAACTCGGTCGCCGCATACACTATTCTCAGAATGACTTGGTTGAGTACTCACCAGTCACAGAAAAGC
ATCTTACGGATGGCATGACAGTAAGAGAATTATGCAGTGCTGCCATAACCATGAGTGATAACACTGCGGC
CAACTTACTTCTGACAACGATCGGAGGACCGAAGGAGCTAACCGCTTTTTTGCACAACATGGGGGATCAT
GTAACTCGCCTTGATCGTTGGGAACCGGAGCTGAATGAAGCCATACCAAACGACGAGCGTGACACCACGA
TGCCTGTAGCAATGGCAACAACGTTGCGCAAACTATTAACTGGCGAACTACTTACTCTAGCTTCCCGGCA
ACAATTAATAGACTGGATGGAGGCGGATAAAGTTGCAGGACCACTTCTGCGCTCGGCCCTTCCGGCTGGC
TGGTTTATTGCTGATAAATCTGGAGCCGGTGAGCGTGGGTCTCGCGGTATCATTGCAGCACTGGGGCCAG
ATGGTAAGCCCTCCCGTATCGTAGTTATCTACACGACGGGGAGTCAGGCAACTATGGATGAACGAAATAG
ACAGATCGCTGAGATAGGTGCCTCACTGATTAAGCATTGGTAACTGTCAGACCAAGTTTACTCATATATA
CTTTAGATTGATTTAAAACTTCATTTTTAATTTAAAAGGATCTAGGTGAAGATCCTTTTTGATAATCTCA
TGACCAAAATCCCTTAACGTGAGTTTTCGTTCCACTGAGCGTCAGACCCCGTAGAAAAGATCAAAGGATC
TTCTTGAGATCCTTTTTTTCTGCGCGTAATCTGCTGCTTGCAAACAAAAAAACCACCGCTACCAGCGGTG
GTTTGTTTGCCGGATCAAGAGCTACCAACTCTTTTTCCGAAGGTAACTGGCTTCAGCAGAGCGCAGATAC
CAAATACTGTTCTTCTAGTGTAGCCGTAGTTAGGCCACCACTTCAAGAACTCTGTAGCACCGCCTACATA
CCTCGCTCTGCTAATCCTGTTACCAGTGGCTGCTGCCAGTGGCGATAAGTCGTGTCTTACCGGGTTGGAC
TCAAGACGATAGTTACCGGATAAGGCGCAGCGGTCGGGCTGAACGGGGGGTTCGTGCACACAGCCCAGCT
TGGAGCGAACGACCTACACCGAACTGAGATACCTACAGCGTGAGCTATGAGAAAGCGCCACGCTTCCCGA
AGGGAGAAAGGCGGACAGGTATCCGGTAAGCGGCAGGGTCGGAACAGGAGAGCGCACGAGGGAGCTTCCA
GGGGGAAACGCCTGGTATCTTTATAGTCCTGTCGGGTTTTGCCACCTCTGACTTGAGCGTCGATTTTTGT
GATGCTCGTCAGGGGGGCGGAGCCTATGGAAAAACGCCAGCAACGCGGCCTTTTTACGGTTCCTGGCCTT
TTGCTGGCCTTTTGCTCACATGTCCTGCAGGCAGCTGCGCGCTCGCTCGCTCACTGAGGCCGCCCGGGCG
TCGGGCGACCTTTGGTCGCCCGGCCTCAGTGAGCGAGCGAGCGCGCAGAGAGGGAGTGGCCAACTCCATC
ACTAGGGGTTCCTGCGGCCGCACGCGTCTTGTGGACTAAGTTTGTTCGCATCCCCTTCTCCAACCCCCTC
AGTACATCACCCTGGGGGAACAGGGTCCACTTGCTCCTGGGCCCACACAGTCCTGCAGTATTGTGTATAT
AAGGCCAGGGCAAAGAGGAGCAGGTTTTAAAGTGAAAGGCAGGCAGGTGTTGGGGAGGCAGTTACCGGGG
CAACGGGAACAGGGCGTTTCGGAGGTGGTTGCCATGGGGACCTGGATGCTGACGAAGGCTCGCGAGGCTG
TGAGCAGCCACAGTGCCCTGCTCAGAAGCCCCAAGCTCGTCAGTCAAGCCGGTTCTCCGTTTGCACTCAG
GAGCACGGGCAGGCGAGTGGCCCCTAGTTCTGGGGGCAGCTCTAGAGCGGTACCGCCACAATGACCCACG
CCTTTATCTCAGCCGTGCCTAGCGCCGAAGCCACAATTAGAGGCCTGCTGAGCGCCGCAGCAGTGGTGAC
ACCAGCAGCAGACGCTCACGGAGAAACCTCTAACGCCACAACAGCCGGAGCCGATCACGGTTGCTTCCCC
CACATCAACCACGGAACCGAGCTGCAGCACAAGATCGCAGTGGGACTCCAGTGGTTCACCGTGATCGTGG
CTATCGTGCAGCTCATCTTCTACGGTTGGCACAGCTTCAAGGCCACAACCGGCTGGGAGGAGGTCTACGT
CTGCGTGATCGAGCTCGTCAAGTGCTTCATCGAGCTGTTCCACGAGGTCGACAGCCCAGCCACAGTGTAC
CAGACCAACGGAGGAGCCGTGATTTGGCTGCGGTACAGCATGTGGCTCCTGACTTGCCCCGTGATCCTGA
TCCACCTGAGCAACCTGACCGGACTGCACGAAGAGTACAGCAAGCGGACCATGACCATCCTGGTGACCGA
CATCGGCAACATCGTGTGGGGGATCACAGCCGCCTTTACAAAGGGCCCCCTGAAGATCCTGTTCTTCATG
ATCGGCCTGTTCTACGGCGTGACTTGCTTCTTCCAGATCGCCAAGGTGTATATCGAGAGCTACCACACCC
TGCCCAAAGGCGTCTGCCGGAAGATTTGCAAGATCATGGCCTACGTCTTCTTCTGCTCTTGGCTGATGTT
CCCCGTGATGTTCATCGCCGGACACGAGGGACTGGGCCTGATCACACCTTACACCAGCGGAATCGGCCAC
CTGATCCTGGATCTGATCAGCAAGAACACTTGGGGCTTCCTGGGCCACCACCTGAGAGTGAAGATCCACG
AGCACATCCTGATCCACGGCGACATCCGGAAGACAACCACCATCAACGTGGCCGGCGAGAACATGGAGAT
CGAGACCTTCGTCGACGAGGAGGAGGAGGGAGGAGTGGCGGCACCGGTAGTAGCAGTGAGCAAGGGCGAG
GAGCTGTTCACCGGGGTGGT
